>Addgene plasmid #170983 | pUCSh3-mRFP | addgene full sequence | sequence record 345112 | Addgene NGS Result
GTTGTGACAAATTATTGTCATCAGTAAAATCCTTATACAGTATAGATTATAGCGCTTTGGCAGTTTTAGC
ATAACCTCTTTGCAGTGACAAAATAGATGTCGTTGTCCGTGATTGTGACAAATTAGCTGTCGCTTTGCAA
GATAGGAAAAAGCTTTTGTGTATTTTCATAATGACAAATTGACTGTCGCCTTAATTAGCTGAGCTTGGAC
TCCTGTTGATAGATCCAGTAATGACCTCAGAACTCCATCTGGATTTGTTCAGAACGCTCGGTTGCCGCCG
GGCGTTTTTTATTGGTGAGAATCCAAGCTAGACTGCGATGAGTGGCAGGGCGGGGCGTAATTTTTTTAAG
GCAGTTATTGGTGCCCTTAAACGCCTGGGGTAATGACTCTCTAGCTTGAGGCATCAAATAAAACGAAAGG
CTCAGTCGAAAGACTGGGCCTTTCGTTTTATCTGTTGTTTGTCGGTGAACGCTCTCCTGAGTAGGACAAA
TCCGCCGCTAGGAGCTTGCGGCCCGGACGATCTCGAATTGGGGATCTTGAAGTACCTATTCCGAAGTTCC
TATTCTCTAGAAAGTATAGGAACTTCAGAGCGCTTTTGAAGCTGATGTGCTCCGGGGGATCTCGCGACTC
GAACCTACAGTTGTTTCCTTACTGGGCTTTCTCAGCCCGGGGACCGCCGTGTTGCTAGGATGGTTGTTCT
TGGATCAGACGCTGAGTGCGCTTCAAATCATCGGCGTCCTGCTCGTGATCGGGAGTATCTGGCTGGGCCA
ACGTTCCAACCGCACTCCTAGGGCGCGTATAGCTTGCCGGAAGTCGCCTTGACCCGCATGGCATAGGCCT
ATCGTTTCCACGATCAGCGATCGGCTCGTTGCCCTGCGCCGCTCCAAAGCCCGCGACGCAGCGCCGGCAG
GCAGAGCAAGTAGAGGGCAGCGCCTGCAATCCATGCCCACCCGTTCCACGTTGTTATAGAAGCCGCATAG
ATCGCCGTGAAGAGGAGGGGTCCGACGATCGAGGTCAGGCTGGTGAGCGCCGCCAGTGAGCCTTGCAGCT
GCCCCTGACGTTCCTCATCCACCTGCCTGGACAACATTGCTTGCAGCGCCGGCATTCCGATGCCACCCGA
AGCAAGCAGGACCATGATCGGGAACGCCATCCATCCCCGTGTCGCGAAGGCAAGCAGGATGTAGCCTGTG
CCGTCGGCAATCATTCCGAGCATGAGTGCCCGCCTTTCGCCGAGCCGGGCGGCTACAGGGCCGGTGATCA
TTGCCTGGGCGAGTGAATGCAGAATGCCAAATGCGGCAAGCGAAATGCCGATCGTGGTCGCGTCCCAGTG
AAAGCGATCCTCGCCGAAAATGACCCAAAGCGCGGCCGGCACCTGTCCGACAAGTTGCATGATGAAGAAG
ACCGCCATCAGGGCGGCGACGACGGTCATGCCCCGGGCCCACCGGAACGAAGCGAGCGGGTTGAGAGCCT
CCCGGCGTAACGGCCGGCGTTCGCCTTTGTGCGACTCCGGCAAAAGGAAACAGCCCGTCAGGAAATTGAG
GCCGTTCAAGGCTGCCGCGGCGAAGAACGGAGCGTGGGGGGAGAAACCGCCCATCAGCCCACCGAGCACA
GGTCCCGCGACCATCCCGAACCCGAAACAGGCGCTCATGAAGCCGAAGTGCCGCGCGCGCTCATCGCCAT
CAGTGATATCGGCAATATAAGCGCCGGCTACCGCCCCAGTCGCCCCGGTGATGCCGGCCACGATCCGCCC
GATATAGAGAACCCAAAGGAAAGGCGCTGTCGCCATGATGGCGTAGTCGACAGTGGCGCCGGCCAGCGAG
ACGAGCAAGATTGGCCGCCGCCCGAAACGATCCGACAGCGCGCCCAGCACAGGTGCGCAGGCAAATTGCA
CCAACGCATACAGCGCCAGCAGAATGCCATAGTGGGCGGTGACGTCGTTCGAGTGAACCAGATCGCGCAG
GAGGCCCGGCAGCACCGGCATAATCAGGCCGATGCCGACAGCGTCGAGCGCGACAGTGCTCAGAATTACG
ATCAGGGGTATGTTGGGTTTCACGTCTGGCCTCCGGACCAGCCTCCGCTGGTCCGATTGAACGCGCGGAT
TCTTTATCACTGATAAGTTGGTGGACGTCCAGATAGCCCAGTAGCTGACATTCATCCGGGGTCTGCACCG
TTTCTGCGGACTGGCTTTCTACGTGTTCCGCTTCCTTTAGCAGCCCTTGCGCCATGCATTTGTTAAATCG
AATTATCCATTGCTGTTGACAAAGGGAATCAGGGGATCTTGAAGTTCCTATTCCGAAGTTCCTATTCTCT
AGAAAGTATAGGAACTTCAGAGCGCTTTTGAAGCTAATTCGAGATCATGCATGAGCTCACTAGTGGATCC
CCCTCAGTAACTATTAAACTTAGGGGTGGGTTGAAAGCAAGTCCTTTTATCCGCTTGTTTTAATTGCTTT
GTATAATAATTGCAGAGCATATTATATTGATGACATTTAATTTGTCATCAATTAATTAAGCAACGCTGAT
GGGTCACGACGACAATTAAATAGTCACAATGACATTAATCTGTCACCGACGACAGATAATTTGTCACTGT
ACACTACGCCTTTTGTGGAGATGTCTAATAAACTAAAAATTTTTTACTTTCCGCTGCATAACCCTGCTTC
GGGGTCATTGACGAAAGGGCCTCGTGATCTCAGGCCGCCTAGGCCGGTTTCCCGACTGGAAAGCGGGGTT
CCGCGCACATTTCCCCGAAAAGTGCCACCTGCGCAGAAAGGCCCACCCGAAGGTGAGCAGTTTCCCGACT
GGAAAGCGCGATCTACACTAGCACTATCAGCGTTATTAAGCACCGGTGGAGTGACGACCTTCAGCACGTT
CGTACTGTTCAACGATGGTGTAGTCTTCGTTGTGGGAGGTGATGTCCAGTTTGATGTCGGTTTTGTAAGC
ACCCGGCAGCTGAACCGGTTTTTTAGCCATGTAGGTGGTTTTAACTTCAGCGTCGTAGTGACCACCGTCT
TTCAGTTTCAGACGCATTTTGATTTCACCTTTCAGAGCACCGTCTTCCGGGTACATACGTTCGGTGGAAG
CTTCCCAACCCATGGTTTTTTTCTGCATAACCGGACCGTCGGACGGGAAGTTGGTACCACGCAGTTTAAC
TTTGTAGATGAACTCACCGTCTTGCAGGGAGGAGTCCTGGGTAACGGTAACAACACCACCGTCTTCGAAG
TTCATAACACGTTCCCATTTGAAACCTTCCGGGAAGGACAGTTTCAGGTAGTCCGGGATGTCAGCCGGGT
GTTTAACGTAAGCTTTGGAACCGTACTGGAACTGCGGGGACAGGATGTCCCAAGCGAACGGCAGCGGACC
ACCTTTGGTAACTTTCAGTTTAGCGGTCTGGGTACCTTCGTACGGACGACCTTCACCTTCACCTTCGATT
TCGAACTCGTGACCGTTAACGGAACCTTCCATACGAACTTTGAAACGCATGAACTCTTTGATAACGTCTT
CGGAGGAAGCCATCTAGTATTTCTCCTCTTTAATCTGCGCTCTTCCCAGTTCTTAAACAAAATTATTTGT
AGAGGCTGTTTCGTCCTCACGGACTCATCAGACCGGAAAGCACATCCGGTGACAGCTTTTATTCGACTGT
AACAAACCATTTTCTTGCGTAAACCTGTACGATCCTACAGGTCAGCCAACGATCGTTAAGCGGGAGACCA
GAAACAGCTTTCAACCCATTTAGGGTTCCCCCTTGATCGGGGGTGATTCAGTAGCCACTACAGCAGTACA
TCCGCGCCCTTATTGCTGGGAGCGCACCTATCCTGTCTATTGACAGCAGCATCAGGGTGAGCAGCTACCA
GGGTCAGAAAGCAAGACTGTATTTATACAGTCAAACTAACCCTCATTTAACAAAATTCAGAGGCTGCAAG
CAGCATGAATTGCGGCGCTATTAATATGCTAGCATTATACCTAGGACTGAGCTAGCTGTCAGGGTCTCTC
TAGTAGAGAGCGTTCACCGACAAACAACAGATAAAACGAAAGGCCCAGTCTTTCGACTGAGCCTTTCGTT
TTATTTGATGCCTGGAGATCCTTACCAGGTGGCACTTTTCGGGGAAATGTGCGCGGAACCCCTATTTGTT
TATTTTTCTAAATACATTCAAATATGTATCCGCTCATGAGACAATAACCCTGATAAATGCTTCAATAATA
TTGAAAAAGGAAGAGTATGAGTATTCAACATTTCCGTGTCGCCCTTATTCCCTTTTTTGCGGCATTTTGC
CTTCCTGTTTTTGCTCACCCAGAAACGCTGGTGAAAGTAAAAGATGCTGAAGATCAGTTGGGTGCACGAG
TGGGTTACATCGAACTGGATCTCAACAGCGGTAAGATCCTTGAGAGTTTTCGCCCCGAAGAACGTTTTCC
AATGATGAGCACTTTTAAAGTTCTGCTATGTGGCGCGGTATTATCCCGTATTGACGCCGGGCAAGAGCAA
CTCGGTCGCCGCATACACTATTCTCAGAATGACTTGGTTGAGTACTCACCAGTCACAGAAAAGCATCTTA
CGGATGGCATGACAGTAAGAGAATTATGCAGTGCTGCCATAACCATGAGTGATAACACTGCGGCCAACTT
ACTTCTGACAACGATCGGAGGACCGAAGGAGCTAACCGCTTTTTTGCACAACATGGGGGATCATGTAACT
CGCCTTGATCGTTGGGAACCGGAGCTGAATGAAGCCATACCAAACGACGAGCGTGACACCACGATGCCTG
TAGCAATGGCAACAACGTTGCGCAAACTATTAACTGGCGAACTACTTACTCTAGCTTCCCGGCAACAATT
AATAGACTGGATGGAGGCGGATAAAGTTGCAGGACCACTTCTGCGCTCGGCCCTTCCGGCTGGCTGGTTT
ATTGCTGATAAATCTGGAGCCGGTGAGCGTGGGTCTCGCGGTATCATTGCAGCACTGGGGCCAGATGGTA
AGCCCTCCCGTATCGTAGTTATCTACACGACGGGGAGTCAGGCAACTATGGATGAACGAAATAGACAGAT
CGCTGAGATAGGTGCCTCACTGATTAAGCATTGGTAACTGTCAGACCAAGTTTACTCATATATACTTTAG
ATTGATTTAAAACTTCATTTTTAATTTAAAAGGATCTAGGTGAAGATCCTTTTTGATAATCTCATGACCA
AAATCCCTTAACGTGAGTTTTCGTTCCACTGAGCGTCAGACCCCGTAGAAAAGATCAAAGGATCTTCTTG
AGATCCTTTTTTTCTGCGCGTAATCTGCTGCTTGCAAACAAAAAAACCACCGCTACCAGCGGTGGTTTGT
TTGCCGGATCAAGAGCTACCAACTCTTTTTCCGAAGGTAACTGGCTTCAGCAGAGCGCAGATACCAAATA
CTGTTCTTCTAGTGTAGCCGTAGTTAGGCCACCACTTCAAGAACTCTGTAGCACCGCCTACATACCTCGC
TCTGCTAATCCTGTTACCAGTGGCTGCTGCCAGTGGCGATAAGTCGTGTCTTACCGGGTTGGACTCAAGA
CGATAGTTACCGGATAAGGCGCAGCGGTCGGGCTGAACGGGGGGTTCGTGCACACAGCCCAGCTTGGAGC
GAACGACCTACACCGAACTGAGATACCTACAGCGTGAGCTATGAGAAAGCGCCACGCTTCCCGAAGGGAG
AAAGGCGGACAGGTATCCGGTAAGCGGCAGGGTCGGAACAGGAGAGCGCACGAGGGAGCTTCCAGGGGGA
AACGCCTGGTATCTTTATAGTCCTGTCGGGTTTCGCCACCTCTGACTTGAGCGTCGATTTTTGTGATGCT
CGTCAGGGGGGCGGAGCCTATGGAAAAACGCCAGCAACGCGGCCTTTTTACGGTTCCTGGCCTTTTGCTG
GCCTTTTGCTCACATGTTCTTTCCTGCGTTATCCCCTGATTCTGTGGATAACCGTATTACCGCCTTTGAG
TGAGCTGATACCGCTCGCCGCAGCCGAACGACCGAGCGCAGCGAGTCAGTGAGCGAGGAAGCGGACAGGG
AAGAGCGCACCGGCTGGTAACAGGATTAGCAGAGCGAGGTATGTAGGCGGTGCTACAAGATTGTACTGAG
AGTGCACCATACAAAACCATTGTAGAGAGGTAGCATTGCTACGTCTCTACGTGTACAGTGACTAATTATA
TGTC
Features (pLannotate 1.2.2; 17 found; start..end, strand, type, name):
    208..302     +  terminator     lambda t0 terminator: transcription terminator from phage lambda
    312..341     +  CDS            CmR (fragment): chloramphenicol acetyltransferase confers resistance to chloramphenicol
    405..491     +  terminator     rrnB T1 terminator: Escherichia coli rrnB; transcription terminator T1 from the E. coli rrnB gene
    553..586     +  protein_bind   FRT (minimal): supports FLP-mediated excision but not integration (Turan and Bode, 2011) FLP recombinase from the Saccharomyces cerevisiae 2μ plasmid
    854..2053    -  CDS            TcR: tetracycline efflux protein; tetA; confers resistance to tetracycline
   2127..2222    -  CDS            tnpA (fragment): TN5P_ECOLX - Also known as tnp. Experimental evidence at protein level: Swiss-Prot protein existence level 1. Mediates transposition of transposon Tn5 by a 'cut and paste' mechanism. First, the monomeric transposase binds the 19 bp inverted DNA repeats flanking the transposon. Then, dimerization of the DNA- bound transposase creates a synaptic DNA complex. After nicking of the first DNA strand, excision of the transposon proceeds through a series of intermediates. The transposase then mediates the insertion of the transposon at a new site by strand transfer. The activity of the wild- type tran
   2281..2328    +  protein_bind   FRT: FLP-mediated recombination occurs in the 8-bp core sequence TCTAGAAA (Turan and Bode, 2011). FLP recombinase from the Saccharomyces cerevisiae 2μ plasmid
   2762..2788    -  terminator     T7Te terminator: phage T7 early transcription terminator
   2839..3513    -  CDS            mRFP1: mRFP1 is a basic (constitutively fluorescent) red fluorescent protein published in 2002, derived from Discosoma sp.. It is reported to be a somewhat slowly-maturing monomer with low acid sensitivity.
   3576..3625    -  misc_RNA       sTRSV HHRz: hammerhead ribozyme from the tobacco ringspot virus satellite RNA (Khvorova et al., 2003)
   3948..3981    -  promoter       J23119 promoter: bacterial promoter (Registry of Standard Biological Parts BBa J23119)
   3996..4067    -  terminator     rrnB T1 terminator: transcription terminator T1 from the E. coli rrnB gene
   4112..4216    +  promoter       AmpR promoter: bla
   4217..5077    +  CDS            AmpR: β-lactamase; bla; confers resistance to ampicillin, carbenicillin, and related antibiotics
   5248..5836    +  rep_origin     ori: high-copy-number ColE1/pMB1/pBR322/pUC origin of replication
   6034..6077    -  rep_origin     ori (fragment): high-copy-number ColE1/pMB1/pBR322/pUC origin of replication
   6078..6101    +  misc_feature   bom (fragment): basis of mobility region from pBR322
