[The description below was written by a language model from this plasmid's Addgene catalogue record and pLannotate feature annotations shown in this document.]
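Description:
pUCSh3-mRFP is a high-copy pUC-based bacterial plasmid for CRISPR-associated transposase (CAST) mutagenesis. It combines a guide RNA expression cassette and a transposon donor on one vector. It replicates from the ColE1/pUC origin and is selected with ampicillin (β-lactamase under its native promoter) together with tetracycline. The catalogue lists about 6.1 kb, in close agreement with the 6,164 nt sequenced record. Part of the plasmid derives from a ShCAST donor plasmid, which suggests the system is ShCAST, although the record does not say so directly.

The guide cassette is driven by the strong constitutive J23119 promoter. According to the catalogue, mRFP occupies the position where the target (spacer) sequence would sit next to the sgRNA scaffold. The feature table shows, downstream of J23119, an sTRSV hammerhead ribozyme, the mRFP1 coding sequence and a T7Te terminator, with an rrnB T1 terminator insulating the cassette upstream. The sgRNA scaffold is not annotated and presumably lies in the unannotated gaps. New targets are introduced by around-the-horn cloning that replaces mRFP, so loss of red fluorescence would plausibly mark recombinant clones.

The transposon cargo is a tetracycline efflux gene (tetA) flanked by a full and a minimal FRT site, which should allow FLP-mediated removal of the marker after insertion. Lambda t0 and rrnB T1 terminators lie beside this region. The transposon ends are not annotated, and the short CmR, Tn5 tnpA, ori and bom fragments look like cloning remnants. No transposase or Cas genes are annotated, so these must be supplied separately. The associated work applies the system to targeted mutagenesis in diverse Proteobacteria.
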