Addgene plasmid #170983: pUCSh3-mRFP
Purpose: Encodes sgRNA scaffold with mRFP in place of target and Tetracycline resistance transposon. New targets can be cloned replacing mRFP using around the horn cloning.
Depositing lab: Christopher Reisch. Depositing organization: University of Florida. Publication: CRISPR-Associated Transposase for Targeted Mutagenesis in Diverse Proteobacteria. Trujillo Rodriguez L, Ellington AJ, Reisch CR, Chevrette MG. ACS Synth Biol. 2023 Jun 27. doi: 10.1021/acssynbio.3c00065. PubMed 37368499.
Backbone
  Vector backbone: pUC
  Backbone size w/o insert (bp): 5405
  Total vector size (bp): 6145
  Vector type: Bacterial Expression, CRISPR, Synthetic Biology
Growth in bacteria
  Bacterial resistance: Ampicillin and Tetracycline, 100 & 10 μg/mL
  Growth temperature: 37°C
  Growth strain: DH5alpha
  Copy number: High Copy
Gene/Insert
  Gene/Insert name: mRFP (alt name: monomeric red fluorescent protein)
  gRNA/shRNA sequence: N/A
  Promoter: J23119
  Cloning method: Gibson Cloning
  Sequencing primers: 5′ ggggttccgcgcacatttc; 3′ gacgaaagggcctcgtga
Resource information
  A portion of this plasmid was derived from a plasmid made by: Addgene plasmid #127924 - pDonor_ShCAST_kanR
Terms and licenses: Academic/Nonprofit Terms; Industry Terms: Not Available to Industry
How to cite: pUCSh3-mRFP was a gift from Christopher Reisch (Addgene plasmid # 170983 ; http://n2t.net/addgene:170983 ; RRID:Addgene_170983)
